Addgene plasmid #73088: pMB72
Purpose: C-terminal GFP-2xTEV-Avi vector, for fosmid recombineering
Depositing lab: Mike Boxem. Depositing organization: Utrecht University. Publication: A tissue-specific protein purification approach in Caenorhabditis elegans identifies novel interaction partners of DLG-1/Discs large. Waaijers S, Munoz J, Berends C, Ramalho JJ, Goerdayal SS, Low TY, Zoumaro-Djayoon AD, Hoffmann M, Koorman T, Tas RP, Harterink M, Seelk S, Kerver J, Hoogenraad CC, Bossinger O, Tursun B, van den Heuvel S, Heck AJ, Boxem M. BMC Biol. 2016 Aug 9;14:66. doi: 10.1186/s12915-016-0286-x. PubMed 27506200.
Backbone
  Vector backbone: pUC19
  Total vector size (bp): 5052
  Vector type: Worm Expression
Growth in bacteria
  Bacterial resistance: Ampicillin, 100 μg/mL
  Growth temperature: 37°C
  Growth strain: DH5alpha
  Copy number: High Copy
Gene/Insert
  Gene/Insert name: GFP-Avi tag (alt name: GTA tag)
  Tag / fusion protein: GFP and Avi (C terminal on insert)
Resource information
  A portion of this plasmid was derived from a plasmid made by: GFP/GalK sequences from B. Tursun
Terms and licenses: Academic/Nonprofit Terms; Industry Terms: Not Available to Industry
How to cite: pMB72 was a gift from Mike Boxem (Addgene plasmid # 73088 ; http://n2t.net/addgene:73088 ; RRID:Addgene_73088)
