[The description below was written by a language model from this plasmid's Addgene catalogue record and pLannotate feature annotations shown in this document.]
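Description:
pMB72 is a 5,052 bp, high-copy pUC19-derived plasmid that serves as a template cassette for fosmid recombineering. It is used to add a C-terminal GFP-2xTEV-Avi tag (the "GTA tag") to Caenorhabditis elegans genes. It is catalogued as a worm expression vector, but the feature table shows no worm promoter or 3' UTR. This fits its role as a tag donor, with expression presumably coming from the regulatory context of the tagged gene on the fosmid. The plasmid is propagated in E. coli through the pUC-type ColE1 origin and selected with ampicillin via the bla gene and its promoter. Remnants of the pUC19 lacZα/lac promoter region and multiple cloning site flank the insert.

The payload is a GFP coding sequence annotated in several fragments, including a match to a GFP version carrying synthetic introns for C. elegans expression. The GFP sequence is interrupted by a selection cassette, in which the synthetic bacterial EM7 promoter drives E. coli galK (galactokinase). This cassette is bracketed by two minimal FRT sites. In galK-based recombineering, galK allows selection of bacteria in which the cassette has recombined into the target fosmid. FLP recombinase can then excise the marker between the FRT sites, leaving a single FRT scar, apparently within non-coding sequence of GFP so that the reading frame is restored. The annotation tool did not call the TEV cleavage sites or the Avi tag, but an unannotated stretch downstream of GFP is where they would be expected. The Avi tag is a substrate for BirA-mediated biotinylation, and the TEV sites allow proteolytic release. Together these support visualisation of the fusion protein and tissue-specific affinity purification of it and its interaction partners. The record notes that the GFP/galK sequences derive from another laboratory's plasmid.
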