Features (pLannotate 1.2.2; 20 found; start..end, strand, type, name):
    137..236     +  misc_feature   bom (fragment): basis of mobility region from pBR322
    242..399     -  CDS            lacZα (fragment): LacZα fragment of β-galactosidase; lacZ fragment
    396..428     +  misc_feature   MCS (fragment): pUC18/19 multiple cloning site
    477..851     +  CDS            (3-F)Tyr-EGFP (fragment): (3-F)Tyr-EGFP is a basic (constitutively fluorescent) green fluorescent protein published in 2004, derived from Aequorea victoria.
    872..905     -  protein_bind   FRT (minimal): supports FLP-mediated excision but not integration (Turan and Bode, 2011) FLP recombinase from the Saccharomyces cerevisiae 2μ plasmid
    909..956     +  promoter       EM7 promoter: synthetic bacterial promoter&nbsp
    988..2133    +  CDS            galK: GAL1_ECOLI - Also known as galA. Experimental evidence at protein level: Swiss-Prot protein existence level 1. Catalyzes the transfer of the gamma-phosphate of ATP to D- galactose to form alpha-D-galactose-1-phosphate (Gal-1-P). To a lesser extent, is also able to phosphorylate 2-deoxy-D-galactose and D- galactosamine. Is not able to use D-galacturonic acid, D-talose, L- altrose, and L-glucose as substrates. From Escherichia coli (strain K12).
   2137..2162    -  misc_feature   MCS (fragment): pBluescript multiple cloning site
   2163..2196    -  protein_bind   FRT (minimal): supports FLP-mediated excision but not integration (Turan and Bode, 2011) FLP recombinase from the Saccharomyces cerevisiae 2μ plasmid
   2196..2226    +  CDS            mEGFP (fragment): monomeric enhanced GFP, optimized with synthetic introns for expression in C. elegans
   2228..2665    +  CDS            avGFP (fragment): avGFP is a basic (constitutively fluorescent) long stokes shift fluorescent protein published in 1992, derived from Aequorea victoria. It has low acid sensitivity.
   2795..2818    +  misc_feature   MCS (fragment): pUC18/19 multiple cloning site
   2855..2871    -  protein_bind   lac operator: The lac repressor binds to the lac operator to inhibit transcription in E. coli. This inhibition can be relieved by adding lactose or isopropyl-β-D-thiogalactopyranoside (IPTG). lac repressor encoded by lacI
   2879..2909    -  promoter       lac promoter: promoter for the E. coli lac operon
   2924..2945    -  protein_bind   CAP binding site: CAP binding activates transcription in the presence of cAMP. E. coli catabolite activator protein
   2958..3050    -  CDS            lacI (fragment): lac repressor; lacI; The lac repressor binds to the lac operator to inhibit transcription in E. coli. This inhibition can be relieved by adding lactose or isopropyl-β-D-thiogalactopyranoside (IPTG).
   3233..3821    -  rep_origin     ori: high-copy-number ColE1/pMB1/pBR322/pUC origin of replication
   3992..4852    -  CDS            AmpR: β-lactamase; bla; confers resistance to ampicillin, carbenicillin, and related antibiotics
   4853..4957    -  promoter       AmpR promoter: bla
   5052..35      +  CDS            rop (fragment) (across the origin): Rop protein, which maintains plasmids at low copy number; rop
>Addgene plasmid #73088 | pMB72 | depositor full sequence | sequence record 134441 | pMB72 sequence 5052 bps
TCGCGCGTTTCGGTGATGACGGTGAAAACCTCTGACACATGCAGCTCCCGGAGACGGTCACAGCTTGTCT
GTAAGCGGATGCCGGGAGCAGACAAGCCCGTCAGGGCGCGTCAGCGGGTGTTGGCGGGTGTCGGGGCTGG
CTTAACTATGCGGCATCAGAGCAGATTGTACTGAGAGTGCACCATATGCGGTGTGAAATACCGCACAGAT
GCGTAAGGAGAAAATACCGCATCAGGCGCCATTCGCCATTCAGGCTGCGCAACTGTTGGGAAGGGCGATC
GGTGCGGGCCTCTTCGCTATTACGCCAGCTGGCGAAAGGGGGATGTGCTGCAAGGCGATTAAGTTGGGTA
ACGCCAGGGTTTTCCCAGTCACGACGTTGTAAAACGACGGCCAGTGAATTCGAGCTCGGTACCCGGGGAT
CCTCTAGATCCGGAGGAGGAGGATCTGGAGGAGGAGGATCTGGAGGAGGAGGAATGAGTAAAGGAGAAGA
ACTTTTCACTGGAGTTGTCCCAATTCTTGTTGAATTAGATGGTGATGTTAATGGGCACAAATTTTCTGTC
AGTGGAGAGGGTGAAGGTGATGCAACATACGGAAAACTTACCCTTAAATTTATTTGCACTACTGGAAAAC
TACCTGTTCCATGGGTAAGTTTAAACATATATATACTAACTAACCCTGATTATTTAAATTTTCAGCCAAC
ACTTGTCACTACTTTCTGTTATGGTGTTCAATGCTTCTCGAGATACCCAGATCATATGAAACGGCATGAC
TTTTTCAAGAGTGCCATGCCCGAAGGTTATGTACAGGAAAGAACTATATTTTTCAAAGATGACGGGAACT
ACAAGACACGTAAGTTTAAACAGTTCGGTACGAAGTTCCTATACTTTCTAGAGAATAGGAACTTCCCTGT
TGACAATTAATCATCGGCATAGTATATCGGCATAGTATAATACGACAAGGTGAGGAACTAAACCCAGGAG
GCAGATCATGAGTCTGAAAGAAAAAACACAATCTCTGTTTGCCAACGCATTTGGCTACCCTGCCACTCAC
ACCATTCAGGCGCCTGGCCGCGTGAATTTGATTGGTGAACACACCGACTACAACGACGGTTTCGTTCTGC
CCTGCGCGATTGATTATCAAACCGTGATCAGTTGTGCACCACGCGATGACCGTAAAGTTCGCGTGATGGC
AGCCGATTATGAAAATCAGCTCGACGAGTTTTCCCTCGATGCGCCCATTGTCGCACATGAAAACTATCAA
TGGGCTAACTACGTTCGTGGCGTGGTGAAACATCTGCAACTGCGTAACAACAGCTTCGGCGGCGTGGACA
TGGTGATCAGCGGCAATGTGCCGCAGGGTGCCGGGTTAAGTTCTTCCGCTTCACTGGAAGTCGCGGTCGG
AACCGTATTGCAGCAGCTTTATCATCTGCCGCTGGACGGCGCACAAATCGCGCTTAACGGTCAGGAAGCA
GAAAACCAGTTTGTAGGCTGTAACTGCGGGATCATGGATCAGCTAATTTCCGCGCTCGGCAAGAAAGATC
ATGCCTTGCTGATCGATTGCCGCTCACTGGGGACCAAAGCAGTTTCCATGCCCAAAGGTGTGGCTGTCGT
CATCATCAACAGTAACTTCAAACGTACCCTGGTTGGCAGCGAATACAACACCCGTCGTGAACAGTGCGAA
ACCGGTGCGCGTTTCTTCCAGCAGCCAGCCCTGCGTGATGTCACCATTGAAGAGTTCAACGCTGTTGCGC
ATGAACTGGACCCGATCGTGGCAAAACGCGTGCGTCATATACTGACTGAAAACGCCCGCACCGTTGAAGC
TGCCAGCGCGCTGGAGCAAGGCGACCTGAAACGTATGGGCGAGTTGATGGCGGAGTCTCATGCCTCTATG
CGCGATGATTTCGAAATCACCGTGCCGCAAATTGACACTCTGGTAGAAATCGTCAAAGCTGTGATTGGCG
ACAAAGGTGGCGTACGCATGACCGGCGGCGGATTTGGCGGCTGTATCGTCGCGCTGATCCCGGAAGAGCT
GGTGCCTGCCGTACAGCAAGCTGTCGCTGAACAATATGAAGCAAAAACAGGTATTAAAGAGACTTTTTAC
GTTTGTAAACCATCACAAGGAGCAGGACAGTGCTGAGGATCCACTAGTTCTAGAGCGGCCGCGAAGTTCC
TATACTTTCTAGAGAATAGGAACTTCTAACTAACCATACATATTTAAATTTTCAGGTGCTGAAGTCAAGT
TTGAAGGTGATACCCTTGTTAATAGAATCGAGTTAAAAGGTATTGATTTTAAAGAAGATGGAAACATTCT
TGGACACAAATTGGAATACAACTATAACTCACACAATGTATACATCATGGCAGACAAACAAAAGAATGGA
ATCAAAGTTGTAAGTTTAAACATGATTTTACTAACTAACTAATCTGATTTAAATTTTCAGAACTTCAAAA
TTAGACACAACATTGAAGATGGAAGCGTTCAACTAGCAGACCATTATCAACAAAATACTCCAATTGGCGA
TGGCCCTGTCCTTTTACCAGACAACCATTACCTGTCCACACAATCTGCCCTTTCGAAAGATCCCAACGAA
AAGAGAGACCACATGGTCCTTCTTGAGTTTGTAACAGCTGCTGGGATTACACATGGCATGGATGAACTAT
ACAAATCTGGAGGAGGATCTGAAAATCTTTATTTCCAAGGATCCGAGAACCTTTACTTCCAAGGATCTGG
AGGAGGATCTGGACTTAATGATATTTTCGAAGCTCAGAAGATTGAATGGCATGAATAAAGATCTGTCGAC
CTGCAGGCATGCAAGCTTGGCGTAATCATGGTCATAGCTGTTTCCTGTGTGAAATTGTTATCCGCTCACA
ATTCCACACAACATACGAGCCGGAAGCATAAAGTGTAAAGCCTGGGGTGCCTAATGAGTGAGCTAACTCA
CATTAATTGCGTTGCGCTCACTGCCCGCTTTCCAGTCGGGAAACCTGTCGTGCCAGCTGCATTAATGAAT
CGGCCAACGCGCGGGGAGAGGCGGTTTGCGTATTGGGCGCTCTTCCGCTTCCTCGCTCACTGACTCGCTG
CGCTCGGTCGTTCGGCTGCGGCGAGCGGTATCAGCTCACTCAAAGGCGGTAATACGGTTATCCACAGAAT
CAGGGGATAACGCAGGAAAGAACATGTGAGCAAAAGGCCAGCAAAAGGCCAGGAACCGTAAAAAGGCCGC
GTTGCTGGCGTTTTTCCATAGGCTCCGCCCCCCTGACGAGCATCACAAAAATCGACGCTCAAGTCAGAGG
TGGCGAAACCCGACAGGACTATAAAGATACCAGGCGTTTCCCCCTGGAAGCTCCCTCGTGCGCTCTCCTG
TTCCGACCCTGCCGCTTACCGGATACCTGTCCGCCTTTCTCCCTTCGGGAAGCGTGGCGCTTTCTCATAG
CTCACGCTGTAGGTATCTCAGTTCGGTGTAGGTCGTTCGCTCCAAGCTGGGCTGTGTGCACGAACCCCCC
GTTCAGCCCGACCGCTGCGCCTTATCCGGTAACTATCGTCTTGAGTCCAACCCGGTAAGACACGACTTAT
CGCCACTGGCAGCAGCCACTGGTAACAGGATTAGCAGAGCGAGGTATGTAGGCGGTGCTACAGAGTTCTT
GAAGTGGTGGCCTAACTACGGCTACACTAGAAGAACAGTATTTGGTATCTGCGCTCTGCTGAAGCCAGTT
ACCTTCGGAAAAAGAGTTGGTAGCTCTTGATCCGGCAAACAAACCACCGCTGGTAGCGGTGGTTTTTTTG
TTTGCAAGCAGCAGATTACGCGCAGAAAAAAAGGATCTCAAGAAGATCCTTTGATCTTTTCTACGGGGTC
TGACGCTCAGTGGAACGAAAACTCACGTTAAGGGATTTTGGTCATGAGATTATCAAAAAGGATCTTCACC
TAGATCCTTTTAAATTAAAAATGAAGTTTTAAATCAATCTAAAGTATATATGAGTAAACTTGGTCTGACA
GTTACCAATGCTTAATCAGTGAGGCACCTATCTCAGCGATCTGTCTATTTCGTTCATCCATAGTTGCCTG
ACTCCCCGTCGTGTAGATAACTACGATACGGGAGGGCTTACCATCTGGCCCCAGTGCTGCAATGATACCG
CGAGACCCACGCTCACCGGCTCCAGATTTATCAGCAATAAACCAGCCAGCCGGAAGGGCCGAGCGCAGAA
GTGGTCCTGCAACTTTATCCGCCTCCATCCAGTCTATTAATTGTTGCCGGGAAGCTAGAGTAAGTAGTTC
GCCAGTTAATAGTTTGCGCAACGTTGTTGCCATTGCTACAGGCATCGTGGTGTCACGCTCGTCGTTTGGT
ATGGCTTCATTCAGCTCCGGTTCCCAACGATCAAGGCGAGTTACATGATCCCCCATGTTGTGCAAAAAAG
CGGTTAGCTCCTTCGGTCCTCCGATCGTTGTCAGAAGTAAGTTGGCCGCAGTGTTATCACTCATGGTTAT
GGCAGCACTGCATAATTCTCTTACTGTCATGCCATCCGTAAGATGCTTTTCTGTGACTGGTGAGTACTCA
ACCAAGTCATTCTGAGAATAGTGTATGCGGCGACCGAGTTGCTCTTGCCCGGCGTCAATACGGGATAATA
CCGCGCCACATAGCAGAACTTTAAAAGTGCTCATCATTGGAAAACGTTCTTCGGGGCGAAAACTCTCAAG
GATCTTACCGCTGTTGAGATCCAGTTCGATGTAACCCACTCGTGCACCCAACTGATCTTCAGCATCTTTT
ACTTTCACCAGCGTTTCTGGGTGAGCAAAAACAGGAAGGCAAAATGCCGCAAAAAAGGGAATAAGGGCGA
CACGGAAATGTTGAATACTCATACTCTTCCTTTTTCAATATTATTGAAGCATTTATCAGGGTTATTGTCT
CATGAGCGGATACATATTTGAATGTATTTAGAAAAATAAACAAATAGGGGTTCCGCGCACATTTCCCCGA
AAAGTGCCACCTGACGTCTAAGAAACCATTATTATCATGACATTAACCTATAAAAATAGGCGTATCACGA
GGCCCTTTCGTC
