>Addgene plasmid #73088 | pMB72 | addgene partial sequence | sequence record 136563 | M13-F20 5'-TGTAAAACGACGGCCAGT-3'
GGAGGAGGATCTGGAGGAGGAGGAATGAGTAAAGGAGAAGAACTTTTCACTGGAGTTGTCCCAATTCTTG
TTGAATTAGATGGTGATGTTAATGGGCACAAATTTTCTGTCAGTGGAGAGGGTGAAGGTGATGCAACATA
CGGAAAACTTACCCTTAAATTTATTTGCACTACTGGAAAACTACCTGTTCCATGGGTAAGTTTAAACATA
TATATACTAACTAACCCTGATTATTTAAATTTTCAGCCAACACTTGTCACTACTTTCTGTTATGGTGTTC
AATGCTTCTCGAGATACCCAGATCATATGAAACGGCATGACTTTTTCAAGAGTGCCATGCCCGAAGGTTA
TGTACAGGAAAGAACTATATTTTTCAAAGATGACGGGAACTACAAGACACGTAAGTTTAAACAGTTCGGT
ACGAAGTTCCTATACTTTCTAGAGAATAGGAACTTCCCTGTTGACAATTAATCATCGGCATAGTATATCG
GCATAGTATAATACGACAAGGTGAGGAACTAAACCCAGGAGGCAGATCATGAGTCTGAAAGAAAAAACAC
AATCTCTGTTTGCCAACGCATTTGGCTACCCTGCCACTCACACCATTCAGGCGCCTGGCCGCGTGAATTT
GATTGGTGAACACACCGACTACAACGACGGTTTCGTTCTGCCCTGCGCGATTGATTATCAAACCGTGATC
AGTTGTGCACCACGCGATGACCGTAAAGTTCGCGTGATGGCAGCCGATTATGAAAATCAGCTCGACGAGT
TTTCCCTCGATGCGCCCATTGTCGCACATGAAAACTATCAATGGGCTAACTACGTTCGTGGCGTGGTGAA
ACATCTGCAACTGCGTAACAACAGCTTCGGCGGCGTGGACATGGTGATCAGCGGCAATGTGCCGCAGGGT
GCCGGGTTAAGTTCTTCCGCTTCACTGGAAGTCGCGGTCGGAACCGTATTGCAGCAGCT
