>Addgene plasmid #73088 | pMB72 | addgene partial sequence | sequence record 137156 | M13-Rev 5'-CAGGAAACAGCTATGACC-3'
GTCGACAGATCTTTATTCATGCCATTCAATCTTCTGAGCTTCGAAAATATCATTAAGTCCAGATCCTCCT
CCAGATCCTTGGAAGTAAAGGTTCTCGGATCCTTGGAAATAAAGATTTTCAGATCCTCCTCCAGATTTGT
ATAGTTCATCCATGCCATGTGTAATCCCAGCAGCTGTTACAAACTCAAGAAGGACCATGTGGTCTCTCTT
TTCGTTGGGATCTTTCGAAAGGGCAGATTGTGTGGACAGGTAATGGTTGTCTGGTAAAAGGACAGGGCCA
TCGCCAATTGGAGTATTTTGTTGATAATGGTCTGCTAGTTGAACGCTTCCATCTTCAATGTTGTGTCTAA
TTTTGAAGTTCTGAAAATTTAAATCAGATTAGTTAGTTAGTAAAATCATGTTTAAACTTACAACTTTGAT
TCCATTCTTTTGTTTGTCTGCCATGATGTATACATTGTGTGAGTTATAGTTGTATTCCAATTTGTGTCCA
AGAATGTTTCCATCTTCTTTAAAATCAATACCTTTTAACTCGATTCTATTAACAAGGGTATCACCTTCAA
ACTTGACTTCAGCACCTGAAAATTTAAATATGTATGGTTAGTTAGAAGTTCCTATTCTCTAGAAAGTATA
GGAACTTCGCGGCCGCTCTAGAACTAGTGGATCCTCAGCACTGTCCTGCTCCTTGTGATGGTTTACAAAC
GTAAAAAGTCTCTTTAATACCTGTTTTTGCTTCATATTGTTCAGCGACAGCTTGCTGTACGGCAGGCACC
AGCTCTTCCGGGATCAGCGCGACGATACAGCCGCCAAATCCGCCGCCGGTCATGCGTACGCCACCTTTGT
CGCCAATCACAGCTTTGACGATTTCTACCAGAGTGTCAATTTGCGGCACGG
